Addgene plasmid #117551: pEPOR1CB0015
Purpose: Level 1 Golden Gate Cassette: SaCas9 expression cassette for dicotyledonous plants
Depositing lab: Nicola Patron. Depositing organization: Earlham Institute. Publication: Comparison of efficiency and specificity of CRISPR-associated (Cas) nucleases in plants: An expanded toolkit for precision genome engineering. Raitskin O, Schudoma C, West A, Patron NJ. PLoS One. 2019 Feb 27;14(2):e0211598. doi: 10.1371/journal.pone.0211598. eCollection 2019. PubMed 30811422.
Backbone
  Vector backbone: pICH47742
  Vector type: Plant Expression
Growth in bacteria
  Bacterial resistance: Ampicillin, 100 μg/mL
  Growth temperature: 37°C
  Growth strain: DH5alpha
  Copy number: High Copy
Gene/Insert
  Gene/Insert name: 2x35S+5'UTR OMEGA (pICH51288) + SaCas9 (no stop codon) (pEPOR0SP0012) + YFP (pICSL50005) + Nos (pICH41421)
  Species: Synthetic
  Promoter: 2x35S+5'UTR OMEGA (pICH51288)
  Cloning method: Restriction Enzyme; 5′ cloning site BsaI (destroyed during cloning); 3′ cloning site BsaI (destroyed during cloning)
Terms and licenses: Academic/Nonprofit Terms; Industry Terms: Not Available to Industry
Depositor comments: Promoter/5'UTR: 2x35S+5'UTR OMEGA (pICH51288) +CDS: SaCas9 (no stop codon) (pEPOR0SP0012) +c-terminal tag: YFP (pICSL50005) +3'UTR/terminator: Nos (pICH41421) Please visit https://www.biorxiv.org/content/early/2018/09/20/422766 for BioRxiv preprint
How to cite: pEPOR1CB0015 was a gift from Nicola Patron (Addgene plasmid # 117551 ; http://n2t.net/addgene:117551 ; RRID:Addgene_117551)
