[The description below was written by a language model from this plasmid's Addgene catalogue record and pLannotate feature annotations shown in this document.]
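Description:
pEPOR1CB0015 is a Level 1 Golden Gate (MoClo-style) plant expression cassette built in the pICH47742 acceptor backbone, designed to express Staphylococcus aureus Cas9 (SaCas9) in dicotyledonous plants. It was assembled from four standard parts through BsaI sites that were destroyed in the process. The 9.5 kb plasmid is maintained in E. coli at high copy number through a ColE1/pUC-type origin and selected with ampicillin via the bla gene. The backbone also carries the broad-host-range IncP oriV together with trfA, which encodes its replication initiator. These support replication in Agrobacterium. Nopaline-type left and right T-DNA border repeats flank the cassette, so it sits within a transferable T-DNA.

Transcription is driven by the cauliflower mosaic virus 35S promoter with a duplicated enhancer, followed by the tobacco mosaic virus Ω leader, which acts as a translational enhancer. The SaCas9 coding sequence lacks a stop codon. The feature annotation shows it continuing into a bipartite nucleoplasmin nuclear localization signal, sequences matching a 3xHA epitope tag (detected as fragments), and a C-terminal EYFP, so the nuclease is made as a nuclear-targeted fluorescent fusion. The nopaline synthase terminator supplies the polyadenylation signal. The YFP fusion allows expression and localisation of the nuclease to be monitored.

No guide RNA cassette or plant selectable marker appears in the record. As a Level 1 module, the plasmid is normally combined with such units in a higher-level assembly for genome editing. The associated work compared the efficiency and specificity of different Cas nucleases in plants.
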