Features (pLannotate 1.2.2; 17 found; start..end, strand, type, name):
    111..787     +  promoter       CaMV 35S promoter (enhanced): cauliflower mosaic virus 35S promoter with a duplicated enhancer region
    812..865     +  misc_feature   TMV Ω: translational enhancer from the tobacco mosaic virus 5'-leader sequence (Gallie et al., 1988)
    925..4080    +  CDS            cas9: CAS9_STAAU - Experimental evidence at protein level: Swiss-Prot protein existence level 1. CRISPR (clustered regularly interspaced short palindromic repeat) is an adaptive immune system that provides protection against mobile genetic elements (viruses, transposable elements and conjugative plasmids). CRISPR clusters contain spacers, sequences complementary to antecedent mobile elements, and target invading nucleic acids. CRISPR clusters are transcribed and processed into CRISPR RNA (crRNA). In type II CRISPR systems correct processing of pre-crRNA requires a trans- encoded small RNA (tracrRNA)
   4081..4128    +  CDS            nucleoplasmin NLS: bipartite nuclear localization signal from nucleoplasmin
   4135..4151    +  CDS            3xHA (fragment): three tandem HA epitope tags
   4162..4178    +  CDS            3xHA (fragment): three tandem HA epitope tags
   4189..4215    +  CDS            3xHA (fragment): three tandem HA epitope tags
   4222..4938    +  CDS            EYFP: EYFP is a basic (constitutively fluorescent) green/yellow fluorescent protein published in 1996, derived from Aequorea victoria. It is reported to be a very rapidly-maturing weak dimer with high acid sensitivity.
   4954..5206    +  terminator     NOS terminator: nopaline synthase terminator and poly(A) signal
   5254..5278    +  misc_feature   RB T-DNA repeat: right border repeat from nopaline C58 T-DNA
   5390..5410    -  CDS            TetR (fragment): tetracycline resistance regulatory protein; tetR
   5437..6582    -  CDS            trfA: TRFA_ECOLX - Experimental evidence at protein level: Swiss-Prot protein existence level 1. Also involved in plasmid copy number control, promoting intermolecular coupling of protein bound iterons at oriV, which inhibits replication initiation. From Escherichia coli.
   6918..7506    -  rep_origin     ori: high-copy-number ColE1/pMB1/pBR322/pUC origin of replication
   7677..8537    -  CDS            AmpR: β-lactamase; bla; confers resistance to ampicillin, carbenicillin, and related antibiotics
   8538..8642    -  promoter       AmpR promoter: bla
   8729..9360    -  rep_origin     oriV: incP origin of replication
   9452..9476    +  misc_feature   LB T-DNA repeat: left border repeat from nopaline C58 T-DNA
>Addgene plasmid #117551 | pEPOR1CB0015 | addgene full sequence | sequence record 240321 | Addgene NGS Result
TCTGTGAAGACAAGCAAGAATTCAAGCTTGGAGGTCAACATGGTGGAGCACGACACTCTGGTCTACTCCA
AAAATGTCAAAGATACAGTCTCAGAAGATCAAAGGGCTATTGAGACTTTTCAACAAAGGATAATTTCGGG
AAACCTCCTCGGATTCCATTGCCCAGCTATCTGTCACTTCATCGAAAGGACAGTAGAAAAGGAAGGTGGC
TCCTACAAATGCCATCATTGCGATAAAGGAAAGGCTATCATTCAAGATCTCTCTGCCGACAGTGGTCCCA
AAGATGGACCCCCACCCACGAGGAGCATCGTGGAAAAAGAAGAGGTTCCAACCACGTCTACAAAGCAAGT
GGATTGATGTGATAACATGGTGGAGCACGACACTCTGGTCTACTCCAAAAATGTCAAAGATACAGTCTCA
GAAGATCAAAGGGCTATTGAGACTTTTCAACAAAGGATAATTTCGGGAAACCTCCTCGGATTCCATTGCC
CAGCTATCTGTCACTTCATCGAAAGGACAGTAGAAAAGGAAGGTGGCTCCTACAAATGCCATCATTGCGA
TAAAGGAAAGGCTATCATTCAAGATCTCTCTGCCGACAGTGGTCCCAAAGATGGACCCCCACCCACGAGG
AGCATCGTGGAAAAAGAAGAGGTTCCAACCACGTCTACAAAGCAAGTGGATTGATGTGACATCTCCACTG
ACGTAAGGGATGACGCACAATCCCACTATCCTTCGCAAGACCCTTCCTCTATATAAGGAAGTTCATTTCA
TTTGGAGAGGACACGCTCGAGTATAAGAGCTCATTTTTACAACAATTACCAACAACAACAAACAACAAAC
AACATTACAATTACATTTACAATTATCGATACAATGGCCCCAAAGAAGAAGCGGAAGGTCGGTATCCACG
GAGTCCCAGCAGCCAAGCGGAACTACATCCTGGGCCTGGACATCGGCATCACCAGCGTGGGCTACGGCAT
CATCGACTACGAGACACGGGACGTGATCGATGCCGGCGTGCGGCTGTTCAAAGAGGCCAACGTGGAAAAC
AACGAGGGCAGGCGGAGCAAGAGAGGCGCCAGAAGGCTGAAGCGGCGGAGGCGGCATAGAATCCAGAGAG
TGAAGAAGCTGCTGTTCGACTACAACCTGCTGACCGACCACAGCGAGCTGAGCGGCATCAACCCCTACGA
GGCCAGAGTGAAGGGCCTGAGCCAGAAGCTGAGCGAGGAAGAGTTCTCTGCCGCCCTGCTGCACCTGGCC
AAGAGAAGAGGCGTGCACAACGTGAACGAGGTGGAAGAGGACACCGGCAACGAGCTGTCCACCAAAGAGC
AGATCAGCCGGAACAGCAAGGCCCTGGAAGAGAAATACGTGGCCGAACTGCAGCTGGAACGGCTGAAGAA
AGACGGCGAAGTGCGGGGCAGCATCAACAGATTCAAGACCAGCGACTACGTGAAAGAAGCCAAACAGCTG
CTGAAGGTGCAGAAGGCCTACCACCAGCTGGACCAGAGCTTCATCGACACCTACATCGACCTGCTGGAAA
CCCGGCGGACCTACTATGAGGGACCTGGCGAGGGCAGCCCCTTCGGCTGGAAGGACATCAAAGAATGGTA
CGAGATGCTGATGGGCCACTGCACCTACTTCCCCGAGGAACTGCGGAGCGTGAAGTACGCCTACAACGCC
GACCTGTACAACGCCCTGAACGACCTGAACAATCTCGTGATCACCAGGGACGAGAACGAGAAGCTGGAAT
ATTACGAGAAGTTCCAGATCATCGAGAACGTGTTCAAGCAGAAGAAGAAGCCCACCCTGAAGCAGATCGC
CAAAGAAATCCTCGTGAACGAAGAGGATATTAAGGGCTACAGAGTGACCAGCACCGGCAAGCCCGAGTTC
ACCAACCTGAAGGTGTACCACGACATCAAGGACATTACCGCCCGGAAAGAGATTATTGAGAACGCCGAGC
TGCTGGATCAGATTGCCAAGATCCTGACCATCTACCAGAGCAGCGAGGACATCCAGGAAGAACTGACCAA
TCTGAACTCCGAGCTGACCCAGGAAGAGATCGAGCAGATCTCTAATCTGAAGGGCTATACCGGCACCCAC
AACCTGAGCCTGAAGGCCATCAACCTGATCCTGGACGAGCTGTGGCACACCAACGACAACCAGATCGCTA
TCTTCAACCGGCTGAAGCTGGTGCCCAAGAAGGTGGACCTGTCCCAGCAGAAAGAGATCCCCACCACCCT
GGTGGACGACTTCATCCTGAGCCCCGTCGTGAAGAGAAGCTTCATCCAGAGCATCAAAGTGATCAACGCC
ATCATCAAGAAGTACGGCCTGCCCAACGACATCATTATCGAGCTGGCCCGCGAGAAGAACTCCAAGGACG
CCCAGAAAATGATCAACGAGATGCAGAAGCGGAACCGGCAGACCAACGAGCGGATCGAGGAAATCATCCG
GACCACCGGCAAAGAGAACGCCAAGTACCTGATCGAGAAGATCAAGCTGCACGACATGCAGGAAGGCAAG
TGCCTGTACAGCCTGGAAGCCATCCCTCTGGAAGATCTGCTGAACAACCCCTTCAACTATGAGGTGGACC
ACATCATCCCCAGAAGCGTGTCCTTCGACAACAGCTTCAACAACAAGGTGCTCGTGAAGCAGGAAGAAAA
CAGCAAGAAGGGCAACCGGACCCCATTCCAGTACCTGAGCAGCAGCGACAGCAAGATCAGCTACGAAACC
TTCAAGAAGCACATCCTGAATCTGGCCAAGGGCAAGGGCAGAATCAGCAAGACCAAGAAAGAGTATCTGC
TGGAAGAACGGGACATCAACAGGTTCTCCGTGCAGAAAGACTTCATCAACCGGAACCTGGTGGATACCAG
ATACGCCACCAGAGGCCTGATGAACCTGCTGCGGAGCTACTTCAGAGTGAACAACCTGGACGTGAAAGTG
AAGTCCATCAATGGCGGCTTCACCAGCTTTCTGCGGCGGAAGTGGAAGTTTAAGAAAGAGCGGAACAAGG
GGTACAAGCACCACGCCGAGGACGCCCTGATCATTGCCAACGCCGATTTCATCTTCAAAGAGTGGAAGAA
ACTGGACAAGGCCAAAAAAGTGATGGAAAACCAGATGTTCGAGGAAAAGCAGGCCGAGAGCATGCCCGAG
ATCGAAACCGAGCAGGAGTACAAAGAGATCTTCATCACCCCCCACCAGATCAAGCACATTAAGGACTTCA
AGGACTACAAGTACAGCCACCGGGTGGACAAGAAGCCTAATAGAGAGCTGATTAACGACACCCTGTACTC
CACCCGGAAGGACGACAAGGGCAACACCCTGATCGTGAACAATCTGAACGGCCTGTACGACAAGGACAAT
GACAAGCTGAAAAAGCTGATCAACAAGAGCCCCGAAAAGCTGCTGATGTACCACCACGACCCCCAGACCT
ACCAGAAACTGAAGCTGATTATGGAACAGTACGGCGACGAGAAGAATCCCCTGTACAAGTACTACGAGGA
AACCGGGAACTACCTGACCAAGTACTCCAAAAAGGACAACGGCCCCGTGATCAAGAAGATTAAGTATTAC
GGCAACAAACTGAACGCCCATCTGGACATCACCGACGACTACCCCAACAGCAGAAACAAGGTCGTGAAGC
TGTCCCTGAAGCCCTACAGATTCGACGTGTACCTGGACAATGGCGTGTACAAGTTCGTGACCGTGAAGAA
TCTGGATGTGATCAAAAAAGAAAACTACTACGAAGTGAATAGCAAGTGCTATGAGGAAGCTAAGAAGCTG
AAGAAGATCAGCAACCAGGCCGAGTTTATCGCCTCCTTCTACAACAACGATCTGATCAAGATCAACGGCG
AGCTGTATAGAGTGATCGGCGTGAACAACGACCTGCTGAACCGGATCGAAGTGAACATGATCGACATCAC
CTACCGCGAGTACCTGGAAAACATGAACGACAAGAGGCCCCCCAGGATCATTAAGACAATCGCCTCCAAG
ACCCAGAGCATTAAGAAGTACAGCACAGACATTCTGGGCAACCTGTATGAAGTGAAATCTAAGAAGCACC
CTCAGATCATCAAAAAGGGCAAAAGGCCGGCGGCCACGAAAAAGGCCGGCCAGGCAAAAAAGAAAAAGGG
ATCCTACCCATACGATGTTCCAGATTACGCTTACCCATACGATGTTCCAGATTACGCTTACCCATACGAT
GTTCCAGATTACGCTGGTTCGATGGTGAGCAAGGGCGAGGAGCTGTTCACCGGGGTGGTGCCCATCCTGG
TCGAGCTGGACGGCGACGTAAACGGCCACAAGTTCAGCGTGTCCGGCGAGGGCGAGGGCGATGCCACCTA
CGGCAAGCTGACCCTGAAGTTCATCTGCACCACCGGCAAGCTGCCCGTGCCCTGGCCCACCCTCGTGACC
ACCTTCGGCTACGGCCTGCAGTGCTTCGCCCGCTACCCCGACCACATGAAGCAGCACGACTTCTTCAAGT
CCGCCATGCCCGAAGGCTACGTCCAGGAGCGCACCATCTTCTTCAAGGACGACGGCAACTACAAGACCCG
CGCCGAGGTGAAGTTCGAGGGCGACACCCTGGTGAACCGCATCGAGCTGAAGGGCATCGACTTCAAGGAG
GACGGCAACATCCTGGGGCACAAGCTGGAGTACAACTACAACAGCCACAACGTCTATATCATGGCCGACA
AGCAGAAGAACGGCATCAAGGTGAACTTCAAGATCCGCCACAACATCGAGGACGGCAGCGTGCAGCTCGC
CGACCACTACCAGCAGAACACCCCCATCGGCGACGGCCCCGTGCTGCTGCCCGACAACCACTACCTGAGC
TACCAGTCCGCCCTGAGCAAAGACCCCAACGAGAAGCGCGATCACATGGTCCTGCTGGAGTTCGTGACCG
CCGCCGGGATCACTCTCGGCATGGACGAGCTGTACAAGTGAGCTTGTCAAGCAGATCGTTCAAACATTTG
GCAATAAAGTTTCTTAAGATTGAATCCTGTTGCCGGTCTTGCGATGATTATCATATAATTTCTGTTGAAT
TACGTTAAGCATGTAATAATTAACATGTAATGCATGACGTTATTTATGAGATGGGTTTTTATGATTAGAG
TCCCGCAATTATACATTTAATACGCGATAGAAAACAAAATATAGCGCGCAAACTAGGATAAATTATCGCG
CGCGGTGTCATCTATGTTACTAGATCGACGCTACTATTGTCTTCTGCACGAAGTGGTTTAAACTATCAGT
GTTTGACAGGATATATTGGCGGGTAAACCTAAGAGAAAAGAGCGTTTATTAGAATAATCGGATATTTAAA
AGGGCGTGAAAAGGTTTATCCGTTCGTCCATTTGTATGTGCATGCCAACCACAGGGTTCCCCAGATCAGG
CGCTGGCTGCTGAACCCCCAGCCGGAACTGACCCCACAAGGCCCTAGCGTTTGCAATGCACCAGGTCATC
ATTGACCCAGGCGTGTTCCACCAGGCCGCTGCCTCGCAACTCTTCGCAGGCTTCGCCGACCTGCTCGCGC
CACTTCTTCACGCGGGTGGAATCCGATCCGCACATGAGGCGGAAGGTTTCCAGCTTGAGCGGGTACGGCT
CCCGGTGCGAGCTGAAATAGTCGAACATCCGTCGGGCCGTCGGCGACAGCTTGCGGTACTTCTCCCATAT
GAATTTCGTGTAGTGGTCGCCAGCAAACAGCACGACGATTTCCTCGTCGATCAGGACCTGGCAACGGGAC
GTTTTCTTGCCACGGTCCAGGACGCGGAAGCGGTGCAGCAGCGACACCGATTCCAGGTGCCCAACGCGGT
CGGACGTGAAGCCCATCGCCGTCGCCTGTAGGCGCGACAGGCATTCCTCGGCCTTCGTGTAATACCGGCC
ATTGATCGACCAGCCCAGGTCCTGGCAAAGCTCGTAGAACGTGAAGGTGATCGGCTCGCCGATAGGGGTG
CGCTTCGCGTACTCCAACACCTGCTGCCACACCAGTTCGTCATCGTCGGCCCGCAGCTCGACGCCGGTGT
AGGTGATCTTCACGTCCTTGTTGACGTGGAAAATGACCTTGTTTTGCAGCGCCTCGCGCGGGATTTTCTT
GTTGCGCGTGGTGAACAGGGCAGAGCGGGCCGTGTCGTTTGGCATCGCTCGCATCGTGTCCGGCCACGGC
GCAATATCGAACAAGGAAAGCTGCATTTCCTTGATCTGCTGCTTCGTGTGTTTCAGCAACGCGGCCTGCT
TGGCCTCGCTGACCTGTTTTGCCAGGTCCTCGCCGGCGGTTTTTCGCTTCTTGGTCGTCATAGTTCCTCG
CGTGTCGATGGTCATCGACTTCGCCAAACCTGCCGCCTCCTGTTCAAGACGACGCGAACGCTCCACGGCG
GCCGATGGCGCGGGCAGGGCAGGGGGAGCCAGTTGCACGCTGTCGCGCTCGATCTTGGCCGTAGCTTGCT
GGACCATCGAGCCGACGGACTGGAAGGTTTCGCGGGGCGCACGCATGACGGTGCGGCTTGCGATGGTTTC
GGCATCCTCGGCGGAAAACCCCGCGTCGATCAGTTCTTGCCTGTATGCCTTCCGGTCAAACGTCCGATTC
ATTCACCCTCCTTGCGGGATTGCCCCGACTCACGCCGGGGCAATGTGCCCTTATTCCTGATTTGACCCGC
CTGGTGCCTTGGTGTCCAGATAATCCACCTTATCGGCAATGAAGTCGGTCCCGTAGACCGTCTGGCCGTC
CTTCTCGTACTTGGTATTCCGAATCTTGCCCTGCACGAATACCAGCGACCCCTTGCCCAAATACTTGCCG
TGGGCCTCGGCCTGAGAGCCAAAACACTTGATGCGGAAGAAGTCGGTGCGCTCCTGCTTGTCGCCGGCAT
CGTTGCGCCACATCTAGGATCTGCCAGGAACCGTAAAAAGGCCGCGTTGCTGGCGTTTTTCCATAGGCTC
CGCCCCCCTGACGAGCATCACAAAAATCGACGCTCAAGTCAGAGGTGGCGAAACCCGACAGGACTATAAA
GATACCAGGCGTTTCCCCCTGGAAGCTCCCTCGTGCGCTCTCCTGTTCCGACCCTGCCGCTTACCGGATA
CCTGTCCGCCTTTCTCCCTTCGGGAAGCGTGGCGCTTTCTCATAGCTCACGCTGTAGGTATCTCAGTTCG
GTGTAGGTCGTTCGCTCCAAGCTGGGCTGTGTGCACGAACCCCCCGTTCAGCCCGACCGCTGCGCCTTAT
CCGGTAACTATCGTCTTGAGTCCAACCCGGTAAGACACGACTTATCGCCACTGGCAGCAGCCACTGGTAA
CAGGATTAGCAGAGCGAGGTATGTAGGCGGTGCTACAGAGTTCTTGAAGTGGTGGCCTAACTACGGCTAC
ACTAGAAGAACAGTATTTGGTATCTGCGCTCTGCTGAAGCCAGTTACCTTCGGAAAAAGAGTTGGTAGCT
CTTGATCCGGCAAACAAACCACCGCTGGTAGCGGTGGTTTTTTTGTTTGCAAGCAGCAGATTACGCGCAG
AAAAAAAGGATCTCAAGAAGATCCTTTGATCTTTTCTACGGGGTCTGACGCTCAGTGGAACGAAAACTCA
CGTTAAGGGATTTTGGTCATGAGATTATCAAAAAGGATCTTCACCTAGATCCTTTTAAATTAAAAATGAA
GTTTTAAATCAATCTAAAGTATATATGAGTAAACTTGGTCTGACAGTTACCAATGCTTAATCAGTGAGGC
ACCTATCTCAGCGATCTGTCTATTTCGTTCATCCATAGTTGCCTGACTCCCCGTCGTGTAGATAACTACG
ATACGGGAGGGCTTACCATCTGGCCCCAGTGCTGCAATGATACCGCGAGAACCACGCTCACCGGCTCCAG
ATTTATCAGCAATAAACCAGCCAGCCGGAAGGGCCGAGCGCAGAAGTGGTCCTGCAACTTTATCCGCCTC
CATCCAGTCTATTAATTGTTGCCGGGAAGCTAGAGTAAGTAGTTCGCCAGTTAATAGTTTGCGCAACGTT
GTTGCCATTGCTACAGGCATCGTGGTGTCACGCTCGTCGTTTGGTATGGCTTCATTCAGCTCCGGTTCCC
AACGATCAAGGCGAGTTACATGATCCCCCATGTTGTGCAAAAAAGCGGTTAGCTCCTTCGGTCCTCCGAT
CGTTGTCAGAAGTAAGTTGGCCGCAGTGTTATCACTCATGGTTATGGCAGCACTGCATAATTCTCTTACT
GTCATGCCATCCGTAAGATGCTTTTCTGTGACTGGTGAGTACTCAACCAAGTCATTCTGAGAATAGTGTA
TGCGGCGACCGAGTTGCTCTTGCCCGGCGTCAATACGGGATAATACCGCGCCACATAGCAGAACTTTAAA
AGTGCTCATCATTGGAAAACGTTCTTCGGGGCGAAAACTCTCAAGGATCTTACCGCTGTTGAGATCCAGT
TCGATGTAACCCACTCGTGCACCCAACTGATCTTCAGCATCTTTTACTTTCACCAGCGTTTCTGGGTGAG
CAAAAACAGGAAGGCAAAATGCCGCAAAAAAGGGAATAAGGGCGACACGGAAATGTTGAATACTCATACT
CTTCCTTTTTCAATATTATTGAAGCATTTATCAAGGTTATTGTCTCATGAGCGGATACATATTTGAATGT
ATTTAGAAAAATAAACAAATAGGGGTTCCGCGCACGAATTGGCCAGCGCTGCCATTTTTGGGGTGAGGCC
GTTCGCGGCCGAGGGGCGCAGCCCCTGGGGGGATGGGAGGCCCGCGTTAGCGGGCCGGGAGGGTTCGAGA
AGGGGGGGCACCCCCCTTCGGCGTGCGCGGTCACGCGCACAGGGCGCAGCCCTGGTTAAAAACAAGGTTT
ATAAATATTGGTTTAAAAGCAGGTTAAAAGACAGGTTAGCGGTGGCCGAAAAACGGGCGGAAACCCTTGC
AAATGCTGGATTTTCTGCCTGTGGACAGCCCCTCAAATGTCAATAGGTGCGCCCCTCATCTGTCAGCACT
CTGCCCCTCAAGTGTCAAGGATCGCGCCCCTCATCTGTCAGTAGTCGCGCCCCTCAAGTGTCAATACCGC
AGGGCACTTATCCCCAGGCTTGTCCACATCATCTGTGGGAAACTCGCGTAAAATCAGGCGTTTTCGCCGA
TTTGCGAGGCTGGCCAGCTCCACGTCGCCGGCCGAAATCGAGCCTGCCCCTCATCTGTCAACGCCGCGCC
GGGTGAGTCGGCCCCTCAAGTGTCAACGTCCGCCCCTCATCTGTCAGTGAGGGCCAAGTTTTCCGCGAGG
TATCCACAACGCCGGCGGCCGCGGTGTCTCGCACACGGCTTCGACGGCGTTTCTGGCGCGTTTGCAGGGC
CATAGACGGCCGCCAGCCCAGCGGCGAGGGCAACCAGCCCGGTGAGCGTCGCAAAGGAGATCCTGATCTG
ACTGATGGGCTGCCTGTATCGAGTGGTGATTTTGTGCCGAGCTGCCGGTCGGGGAGCTGTTGGCTGGCTG
GTGGCAGGATATATTGTGGTGTAAACAAATTGACGCTTAGACAACTTAATAACACATTGCGGACGTTTTT
AATGTACTGGGGTGGATGCAGTGGGCCCCAC
