>Addgene plasmid #117551 | pEPOR1CB0015 | addgene partial sequence | sequence record 247302 | hSaCas9-R1 5'-CCTTCACTCTGGCCTCGTAG-3'
TCGGTCAGCAGGTTGTAGTCGAACAGCAGCTTCTTCACTCTCTGGATTCTATGCCGCCTCCGCCGCTTCA
GCCTTCTGGCGCCTCTCTTGCTCCGCCTGCCCTCGTTGTTTTCCACGTTGGCCTCTTTGAACAGCCGCAC
GCCGGCATCGATCACGTCCCGTGTCTCGTAGTCGATGATGCCGTAGCCCACGCTGGTGATGCCGATGTCC
AGGCCCAGGATGTAGTTCCGCTTGGCTGCTGGGACTCCGTGGATACCGACCTTCCGCTTCTTCTTTGGGG
CCATTGTATCGATAATTGTAAATGTAATTGTAATGTTGTTTGTTGTTTGTTGTTGTTGGTAATTGTTGTA
AAAATGAGCTCTTATACTCGAGCGTGTCCTCTCCAAATGAAATGAACTTCCTTATATAGAGGAAGGGTCT
TGCGAAGGATAGTGGGATTGTGCGTCATCCCTTACGTCAGTGGAGATGTCACATCAATCCACTTGCTTTG
TAGACGTGGTTGGAACCTCTTCTTTTTCCACGATGCTCCTCGTGGGTGGGGGTCCATCTTTGGGACCACT
GTCGGCAGAGAGATCTTGAATGATAGCCTTTCCTTTATCGCAATGATGGCATTTGTAGGAGCCACCTTCC
TTTTCTACTGTCCTTTCGATGAAGTGACAGATAGCTGGGCAATGGAATCCGAGGAGGTTTCCCGAAATTA
TCCTTTGTTGAAAAGTCTCAATAGCCCTTTGATCTTCTGAGACTGTATCTTTGACATTTTTGGAGTAGAC
CAGAGTGTCGTGCTCCACCATGTTATCACATCNATCCACTTGCTTTGTAGACGTGGTTGGAACCTCTTCT
TTTTCCACGATGCTCCTCGTGGGTGGGGGTCCATCTTTGGGACCACTGTCGGCAGAGAGATCTTGAATGA
TAGCCTTTCCTTTATCGCAATGATGGGCATTTGTAGGAGCCACCTTCCCTTTTCTACTGTCCTTTCGATG
AAGTGACA
